Addgene plasmid #131892: pDONR221_FLVCR1
Purpose: Gateway entry clone with codon-optimized ORF sequence for subcloning into custom expression vectors
Depositing lab: RESOLUTE Consortium & Giulio Superti-Furga. Depositing organization: CeMM Research Center for Molecular Medicine. Publication: The RESOLUTE consortium: unlocking SLC transporters for drug discovery. Superti-Furga G, Lackner D, Wiedmer T, Ingles-Prieto A, Barbosa B, Girardi E, Goldmann U, Gurtl B, Klavins K, Klimek C, Lindinger S, Lineiro-Retes E, Muller AC, Onstein S, Redinger G, Reil D, Sedlyarov V, Wolf G, Crawford M, Everley R, ... Steppan CM. Nat Rev Drug Discov. 2020 Jul;19(7):429-430. doi: 10.1038/d41573-020-00056-6. PubMed 32265506.
Backbone
  Vector backbone: pDONR221
  Backbone manufacturer: Thermo Fisher Scientific
  Backbone size w/o insert (bp): 2550
  Vector type: Mammalian Expression
Growth in bacteria
  Bacterial resistance: Kanamycin, 50 μg/mL
  Growth temperature: 37°C
  Growth strain: Stbl3
  Copy number: High Copy
Gene/Insert
  Gene/Insert name: FLVCR1 (alt name: FLVCR, MFSD7B, PCA, SLC49A1, AXPC1)
  Species: H. sapiens (human)
  Insert size (bp): 1665
  Entrez Gene: FLVCR1 (a.k.a. AXPC1, FLVCR, MFSD7B, PCA, PCARP, SLC49A1)
  Cloning method: Gateway Cloning
  Sequencing primers: 5′ M13-fwd; 3′ M13-rev
Terms and licenses: Academic/Nonprofit Terms; Industry Terms
Depositor comments: For more information on the full Resolute plasmid collection, please see www.addgene.org/depositor-collections/re-solute/. Please provide your feedback on this plasmid to the RESOLUTE consortium by filling out their RESOLUTE repository feedback form: https://forms.office.com/Pages/ResponsePage.aspx?id=0e05yklzmkS7rjFGQL4N7z4feCLQvEJAmVcOCM_u885UN1JJRko0Ukg4TVQwNTZLOUxPQVJWT1NHUCQlQCN0PWcu
How to cite: pDONR221_FLVCR1 was a gift from RESOLUTE Consortium & Giulio Superti-Furga (Addgene plasmid # 131892 ; http://n2t.net/addgene:131892 ; RRID:Addgene_131892)
