[The description below was written by a language model from this plasmid's Addgene catalogue record and pLannotate feature annotations shown in this document.]
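Description:
pDONR221_FLVCR1 is a Gateway entry clone built on the pDONR221 backbone, carrying a codon-optimized open reading frame for human FLVCR1 (also known as FLVCR, MFSD7B or SLC49A1), a member of the solute carrier family annotated as a heme transporter. It belongs to a large consortium collection of SLC transporter clones intended as a common resource for transporter research and drug discovery. The sequenced plasmid is 4,215 nt. It is propagated in E. coli through a high-copy ColE1/pUC-type origin and selected with kanamycin via an aminoglycoside phosphotransferase (KanR) gene.

The 1,665 bp FLVCR1 coding sequence sits between attL1 and attL2, the recombination sites produced when an insert is captured in a donor vector. These sites allow directional, in-frame transfer of the ORF into any attR-containing destination vector by an LR Clonase reaction. Although the catalogue lists the vector type as mammalian expression, the feature table shows no eukaryotic promoter, polyadenylation signal, tag or reporter around the insert, so expression depends on the destination vector chosen. Upstream of attL1 lie the rrnB T2 and T1 transcription terminators, which shield the insert from read-through transcription in bacteria. A T7 promoter lies just beyond attL2, oriented toward the insert on the reverse strand. The short lacI and lacZα fragments detected are backbone remnants with no evident function, and M13 forward and reverse priming sites flanking the cassette are used for sequence verification. The record does not say whether the ORF retains a stop codon. The stated use is subcloning FLVCR1 into custom expression vectors.
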