Features (pLannotate 1.2.2; 10 found; start..end, strand, type, name):
    121..213     +  CDS            lacI (fragment): lac repressor; lacI; The lac repressor binds to the lac operator to inhibit transcription in E. coli. This inhibition can be relieved by adding lactose or isopropyl-β-D-thiogalactopyranoside (IPTG).
    268..295     -  terminator     rrnB T2 terminator: transcription terminator T2 from the E. coli rrnB gene
    427..470     +  terminator     rrnB T1 terminator: Escherichia coli rrnB; transcription terminator T1 from the E. coli rrnB gene
    517..553     -  CDS            lacZα (fragment): LacZα fragment of β-galactosidase; lacZ fragment
    569..668     +  protein_bind   attL1: mutant version of attL; recombination site for the Gateway® LR reaction LR Clonase™
    674..2338    +  CDS            FLVCR1: FLVC1_HUMAN - Also known as FLVCR. Experimental evidence at protein level: Swiss-Prot protein existence level 1. [Isoform 2]: Heme transporter that promotes heme efflux from the mitochondrion to the cytoplasm. Essential for erythroid differentiation. From Homo sapiens (Human).
   2340..2439    -  protein_bind   attL2: mutant version of attL; recombination site for the Gateway® LR reaction LR Clonase™
   2457..2475    -  promoter       T7 promoter: promoter for bacteriophage T7 RNA polymerase
   2609..3418    +  CDS            KanR: aminoglycoside phosphotransferase; aph(3')-Ia; confers resistance to kanamycin in bacteria or G418 (Geneticin®) in eukaryotes
   3565..4153    +  rep_origin     ori: high-copy-number ColE1/pMB1/pBR322/pUC origin of replication
>Addgene plasmid #131892 | pDONR221_FLVCR1 | addgene full sequence | sequence record 259096 | Addgene NGS Result
CTTTCCTGCGTTATCCCCTGATTCTGTGGATAACCGTATTACCGCCTTTGAGTGAGCTGATACCGCTCGC
CGCAGCCGAACGACCGAGCGCAGCGAGTCAGTGAGCGAGGAAGCGGAAGAGCGCCCAATACGCAAACCGC
CTCTCCCCGCGCGTTGGCCGATTCATTAATGCAGCTGGCACGACAGGTTTCCCGACTGGAAAGCGGGCAG
TGAGCGCAACGCAATTAATACGCGTACCGCTAGCCAGGAAGAGTTTGTAGAAACGCAAAAAGGCCATCCG
TCAGGATGGCCTTCTGCTTAGTTTGATGCCTGGCAGTTTATGGCGGGCGTCCTGCCCGCCACCCTCCGGG
CCGTTGCTTCACAACGTTCAAATCCGCTCCCGGCGGATTTGTCCTACTCAGGAGAGCGTTCACCGACAAA
CAACAGATAAAACGAAAGGCCCAGTCTTCCGACTGAGCCTTTCGTTTTATTTGATGCCTGGCAGTTCCCT
ACTCTCGCGTTAACGCTAGCATGGATGTTTTCCCAGTCACGACGTTGTAAAACGACGGCCAGTCTTAAGC
TCGGGCCCCAAATAATGATTTTATTTTGACTGATAGTGACCTGTTCGTTGCAACACATTGATGAGCAATG
CTTTTTTATAATGCCAACTTTGTACAAAAAAGCAGGCTCCACCATGGCCAGGCCCGACGATGAGGAGGGA
GCAGCAGTGGCACCTGGACACCCACTGGCCAAGGGCTATCTGCCACTGCCTAGGGGAGCACCTGTGGGCA
AGGAGAGCGTGGAGCTGCAGAATGGCCCAAAGGCAGGCACCTTCCCTGTGAACGGAGCACCAAGGGACTC
CCTGGCAGCAGCATCTGGCGTGCTGGGAGGACCCCAGACACCTCTGGCCCCAGAGGAGGAGACCCAGGCA
AGGCTGCTGCCAGCAGGAGCAGGAGCCGAGACACCTGGAGCAGAGAGCTCCCCACTGCCACTGACCGCCC
TGAGCCCTCGGAGATTCGTGGTGCTGCTGATCTTTTCTCTGTACAGCCTGGTGAATGCCTTTCAGTGGAT
CCAGTATTCCATCATCTCTAACGTGTTCGAGGGCTTTTACGGCGTGACCCTGCTGCACATCGACTGGCTG
TCCATGGTGTACATGCTGGCCTATGTGCCCCTGATCTTCCCTGCCACCTGGCTGCTGGATACAAGGGGAC
TGAGACTGACAGCCCTGCTGGGATCTGGCCTGAATTGCCTGGGCGCCTGGATCAAGTGTGGCAGCGTGCA
GCAGCACCTGTTTTGGGTGACCATGCTGGGACAGTGCCTGTGCTCCGTGGCACAGGTGTTCATCCTGGGA
CTGCCAAGCAGGATCGCATCCGTGTGGTTTGGACCAAAGGAGGTGTCTACCGCATGCGCAACAGCCGTGC
TGGGAAATCAGCTGGGAACAGCAGTGGGCTTCCTGCTGCCACCTGTGCTGGTGCCCAACACCCAGAATGA
CACAAACCTGCTGGCCTGTAACATCAGCACCATGTTTTATGGCACATCCGCCGTGGCCACCCTGCTGTTC
ATCCTGACCGCCATCGCCTTTAAGGAGAAGCCAAGGTACCCACCATCTCAGGCACAGGCCGCCCTGCAGG
ATAGCCCTCCAGAGGAGTACTCTTATAAGAAGAGCATCAGAAATCTGTTCAAGAACATCCCCTTTGTGCT
GCTGCTGATCACATACGGCATCATGACCGGCGCCTTCTATTCCGTGTCTACACTGCTGAATCAGATGATC
CTGACCTACTATGAGGGAGAGGAGGTGAACGCAGGAAGGATCGGACTGACCCTGGTGGTGGCAGGAATGG
TGGGAAGCATCCTGTGCGGCCTGTGGCTGGACTACACCAAGACATATAAGCAGACCACACTGATCGTGTA
TATCCTGTCCTTCATCGGCATGGTCATCTTCACCTTCACCCTGGATCTGAGATACATCATCATCGTGTTT
GTGACAGGCGGCGTGCTGGGCTTCTTTATGACCGGCTATCTGCCCCTGGGCTTCGAGTTTGCCGTGGAGA
TCACATACCCTGAGTCCGAGGGCACCTCTAGCGGCCTGCTGAATGCCTCTGCCCAGATCTTCGGCATCCT
GTTTACACTGGCCCAGGGCAAGCTGACCTCTGATTACGGCCCTAAGGCCGGCAACATCTTCCTGTGCGTG
TGGATGTTTATCGGCATCATCCTGACAGCCCTGATCAAGTCCGACCTGAGGCGCCACAACATCAATATCG
GCATCACCAACGTGGATGTGAAGGCCATCCCAGCCGACAGCCCCACAGATCAGGAGCCAAAGACCGTGAT
GCTGTCCAAGCAGAGCGAGTCCGCCATCGACCCAGCTTTCTTGTACAAAGTTGGCATTATAAGAAAGCAT
TGCTTATCAATTTGTTGCAACGAACAGGTCACTATCAGTCAAAATAAAATCATTATTTGCCATCCAGCTG
ATATCCCCTATAGTGAGTCGTATTACATGGTCATAGCTGTTTCCTGGCAGCTCTGGCCCGTGTCTCAAAA
TCTCTGATGTTACATTGCACAAGATAAAAATATATCATCATGAACAATAAAACTGTCTGCTTACATAAAC
AGTAATACAAGGGGTGTTATGAGCCATATTCAACGGGAAACGTCGAGGCCGCGATTAAATTCCAACATGG
ATGCTGATTTATATGGGTATAAATGGGCTCGCGATAATGTCGGGCAATCAGGTGCGACAATCTATCGCTT
GTATGGGAAGCCCGATGCGCCAGAGTTGTTTCTGAAACATGGCAAAGGTAGCGTTGCCAATGATGTTACA
GATGAGATGGTCAGACTAAACTGGCTGACGGAATTTATGCCTCTTCCGACCATCAAGCATTTTATCCGTA
CTCCTGATGATGCATGGTTACTCACCACTGCGATCCCCGGAAAAACAGCATTCCAGGTATTAGAAGAATA
TCCTGATTCAGGTGAAAATATTGTTGATGCGCTGGCAGTGTTCCTGCGCCGGTTGCATTCGATTCCTGTT
TGTAATTGTCCTTTTAACAGCGATCGCGTATTTCGTCTCGCTCAGGCGCAATCACGAATGAATAACGGTT
TGGTTGATGCGAGTGATTTTGATGACGAGCGTAATGGCTGGCCTGTTGAACAAGTCTGGAAAGAAATGCA
TAAACTTTTGCCATTCTCACCGGATTCAGTCGTCACTCATGGTGATTTCTCACTTGATAACCTTATTTTT
GACGAGGGGAAATTAATAGGTTGTATTGATGTTGGACGAGTCGGAATCGCAGACCGATACCAGGATCTTG
CCATCCTATGGAACTGCCTCGGTGAGTTTTCTCCTTCATTACAGAAACGGCTTTTTCAAAAATATGGTAT
TGATAATCCTGATATGAATAAATTGCAGTTTCATTTGATGCTCGATGAGTTTTTCTAATCAGAATTGGTT
AATTGGTTGTAACACTGGCAGAGCATTACGCTGACTTGACGGGACGGCGCAAGCTCATGACCAAAATCCC
TTAACGTGAGTTACGCGTCGTTCCACTGAGCGTCAGACCCCGTAGAAAAGATCAAAGGATCTTCTTGAGA
TCCTTTTTTTCTGCGCGTAATCTGCTGCTTGCAAACAAAAAAACCACCGCTACCAGCGGTGGTTTGTTTG
CCGGATCAAGAGCTACCAACTCTTTTTCCGAAGGTAACTGGCTTCAGCAGAGCGCAGATACCAAATACTG
TTCTTCTAGTGTAGCCGTAGTTAGGCCACCACTTCAAGAACTCTGTAGCACCGCCTACATACCTCGCTCT
GCTAATCCTGTTACCAGTGGCTGCTGCCAGTGGCGATAAGTCGTGTCTTACCGGGTTGGACTCAAGACGA
TAGTTACCGGATAAGGCGCAGCGGTCGGGCTGAACGGGGGGTTCGTGCACACAGCCCAGCTTGGAGCGAA
CGACCTACACCGAACTGAGATACCTACAGCGTGAGCTATGAGAAAGCGCCACGCTTCCCGAAGGGAGAAA
GGCGGACAGGTATCCGGTAAGCGGCAGGGTCGGAACAGGAGAGCGCACGAGGGAGCTTCCAGGGGGAAAC
GCCTGGTATCTTTATAGTCCTGTCGGGTTTCGCCACCTCTGACTTGAGCGTCGATTTTTGTGATGCTCGT
CAGGGGGGCGGAGCCTATGGAAAAACGCCAGCAACGCGGCCTTTTTACGGTTCCTGGCCTTTTGCTGGCC
TTTTGCTCACATGTT
