>Addgene plasmid #131892 | pDONR221_FLVCR1 | depositor partial sequence | sequence record 253184 | Codon-optimized ORF of FLVCR1
ATGGCCAGGCCCGACGATGAGGAGGGAGCAGCAGTGGCACCTGGACACCCACTGGCCAAGGGCTATCTGC
CACTGCCTAGGGGAGCACCTGTGGGCAAGGAGAGCGTGGAGCTGCAGAATGGCCCAAAGGCAGGCACCTT
CCCTGTGAACGGAGCACCAAGGGACTCCCTGGCAGCAGCATCTGGCGTGCTGGGAGGACCCCAGACACCT
CTGGCCCCAGAGGAGGAGACCCAGGCAAGGCTGCTGCCAGCAGGAGCAGGAGCCGAGACACCTGGAGCAG
AGAGCTCCCCACTGCCACTGACCGCCCTGAGCCCTCGGAGATTCGTGGTGCTGCTGATCTTTTCTCTGTA
CAGCCTGGTGAATGCCTTTCAGTGGATCCAGTATTCCATCATCTCTAACGTGTTCGAGGGCTTTTACGGC
GTGACCCTGCTGCACATCGACTGGCTGTCCATGGTGTACATGCTGGCCTATGTGCCCCTGATCTTCCCTG
CCACCTGGCTGCTGGATACAAGGGGACTGAGACTGACAGCCCTGCTGGGATCTGGCCTGAATTGCCTGGG
CGCCTGGATCAAGTGTGGCAGCGTGCAGCAGCACCTGTTTTGGGTGACCATGCTGGGACAGTGCCTGTGC
TCCGTGGCACAGGTGTTCATCCTGGGACTGCCAAGCAGGATCGCATCCGTGTGGTTTGGACCAAAGGAGG
TGTCTACCGCATGCGCAACAGCCGTGCTGGGAAATCAGCTGGGAACAGCAGTGGGCTTCCTGCTGCCACC
TGTGCTGGTGCCCAACACCCAGAATGACACAAACCTGCTGGCCTGTAACATCAGCACCATGTTTTATGGC
ACATCCGCCGTGGCCACCCTGCTGTTCATCCTGACCGCCATCGCCTTTAAGGAGAAGCCAAGGTACCCAC
CATCTCAGGCACAGGCCGCCCTGCAGGATAGCCCTCCAGAGGAGTACTCTTATAAGAAGAGCATCAGAAA
TCTGTTCAAGAACATCCCCTTTGTGCTGCTGCTGATCACATACGGCATCATGACCGGCGCCTTCTATTCC
GTGTCTACACTGCTGAATCAGATGATCCTGACCTACTATGAGGGAGAGGAGGTGAACGCAGGAAGGATCG
GACTGACCCTGGTGGTGGCAGGAATGGTGGGAAGCATCCTGTGCGGCCTGTGGCTGGACTACACCAAGAC
ATATAAGCAGACCACACTGATCGTGTATATCCTGTCCTTCATCGGCATGGTCATCTTCACCTTCACCCTG
GATCTGAGATACATCATCATCGTGTTTGTGACAGGCGGCGTGCTGGGCTTCTTTATGACCGGCTATCTGC
CCCTGGGCTTCGAGTTTGCCGTGGAGATCACATACCCTGAGTCCGAGGGCACCTCTAGCGGCCTGCTGAA
TGCCTCTGCCCAGATCTTCGGCATCCTGTTTACACTGGCCCAGGGCAAGCTGACCTCTGATTACGGCCCT
AAGGCCGGCAACATCTTCCTGTGCGTGTGGATGTTTATCGGCATCATCCTGACAGCCCTGATCAAGTCCG
ACCTGAGGCGCCACAACATCAATATCGGCATCACCAACGTGGATGTGAAGGCCATCCCAGCCGACAGCCC
CACAGATCAGGAGCCAAAGACCGTGATGCTGTCCAAGCAGAGCGAGTCCGCCATC
